Addgene plasmid #83713: MSCV-6NBC-GFP-PGK-Puro-Barcode36
Purpose: individual 6N barcode to make barcoded cell line variants
Depositing lab: Monte Winslow. Depositing organization: Stanford University. Publication: An in vivo multiplexed small-molecule screening platform. Gruner BM, Schulze CJ, Yang D, Ogasawara D, Dix MM, Rogers ZN, Chuang CH, McFarland CD, Chiou SH, Brown JM, Cravatt BF, Bogyo M, Winslow MM. Nat Methods. 2016 Sep 12. doi: 10.1038/nmeth.3992. PubMed 27617390.
Backbone
  Vector backbone: MSCV
  Vector type: Retroviral
  Selectable markers: Puromycin
Growth in bacteria
  Bacterial resistance: Ampicillin, 100 μg/mL
  Growth temperature: 37°C
  Growth strain: DH5alpha
  Copy number: High Copy
Gene/Insert
  Gene/Insert name: Barcode36
  Species: Synthetic
  Cloning method: Restriction Enzyme; 5′ cloning site BglII (destroyed during cloning); 3′ cloning site EcoRI (not destroyed)
  Sequencing primers: 5′ CCCTTGAACCTCCTCGTTCGACC
Terms and licenses: Academic/Nonprofit Terms; Industry Terms: Not Available to Industry
How to cite: MSCV-6NBC-GFP-PGK-Puro-Barcode36 was a gift from Monte Winslow (Addgene plasmid # 83713 ; http://n2t.net/addgene:83713 ; RRID:Addgene_83713)
