[The description below was written by a language model from this plasmid's Addgene catalogue record and pLannotate feature annotations shown in this document.]
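Description:
MSCV-6NBC-GFP-PGK-Puro-Barcode36 is a gammaretroviral transfer plasmid of about 7 kb built on the murine stem cell virus (MSCV) backbone. It is one member of a series in which each plasmid carries a distinct, defined synthetic six-nucleotide barcode, here number 36. In bacteria it is maintained through a high-copy ColE1/pUC-type origin and selected with ampicillin via the β-lactamase gene. The remaining backbone annotations (short pieces of lacI, lacZα, rop, bom, the tetracycline resistance gene and env, plus a lac promoter/operator) are non-functional remnants of earlier cloning vectors.

The proviral region is flanked by the MESV-derived 5′ and 3′ LTRs. The 5′ LTR drives transcription of the genomic RNA, which is incorporated into virions supplied by a packaging cell line through the Ψ packaging signal and the adjoining truncated, start-codon-less gag segment that extends it. Downstream lies EGFP, which has no annotated promoter of its own and is therefore presumably expressed from the LTR. It is followed by an internal mouse PGK promoter driving puromycin N-acetyltransferase, so transduced cells can be both visualised or sorted by green fluorescence and enriched with puromycin. The barcode was inserted by restriction cloning between BglII (destroyed) and EcoRI sites. It is too short to appear in the feature table, and its exact position is not given, although the construct name suggests that it sits just upstream of GFP.

After integration, the barcode becomes a heritable genomic tag, and the stated purpose is to generate individually barcoded cell line variants. The associated work describes an in vivo multiplexed small-molecule screening platform, which suggests that differently barcoded populations are pooled and their relative abundance read out by sequencing.
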