Features (pLannotate 1.2.2; 19 found; start..end, strand, type, name):
    579..920     +  misc_feature   MESV Ψ: packaging signal of murine embryonic stem cell virus
    987..1403    +  CDS            gag (truncated): truncated Moloney murine leukemia virus (MMLV) gag gene lacking the start codon
   1427..2143    +  CDS            EGFP: EGFP is a basic (constitutively fluorescent) green fluorescent protein published in 1996, derived from Aequorea victoria. It is reported to be a rapidly-maturing weak dimer with moderate acid sensitivity.
   2161..2660    +  promoter       PGK promoter: mouse phosphoglycerate kinase 1 promoter
   2681..3280    +  CDS            PuroR: puromycin N-acetyltransferase; pac from Streptomyces alboniger; confers resistance to puromycin
   3380..3894    +  LTR            3' LTR: 3' long terminal repeat from murine embryonic stem cell virus
   4087..4103    -  protein_bind   lac operator: The lac repressor binds to the lac operator to inhibit transcription in E. coli. This inhibition can be relieved by adding lactose or isopropyl-β-D-thiogalactopyranoside (IPTG). lac repressor encoded by lacI
   4111..4141    -  promoter       lac promoter: promoter for the E. coli lac operon
   4156..4177    -  protein_bind   CAP binding site: CAP binding activates transcription in the presence of cAMP. E. coli catabolite activator protein
   4190..4282    -  CDS            lacI (fragment): lac repressor; lacI; The lac repressor binds to the lac operator to inhibit transcription in E. coli. This inhibition can be relieved by adding lactose or isopropyl-β-D-thiogalactopyranoside (IPTG).
   4465..5053    -  rep_origin     ori: high-copy-number ColE1/pMB1/pBR322/pUC origin of replication
   5224..6084    -  CDS            AmpR: β-lactamase; bla; confers resistance to ampicillin, carbenicillin, and related antibiotics
   6085..6189    -  promoter       AmpR promoter: bla
   6284..6319    +  CDS            rop (fragment): Rop protein, which maintains plasmids at low copy number; rop
   6421..6520    +  misc_feature   bom (fragment): basis of mobility region from pBR322
   6526..6675    -  CDS            lacZα (fragment): LacZα fragment of β-galactosidase; lacZ fragment
   6675..6876    -  CDS            TcR (fragment): tetracycline efflux protein; tet; confers resistance to tetracycline
   6877..6975    +  CDS            env (fragment): murine leukemia virus gPr80 envelope polyprotein precursor; env; proteolytically cleaved into gp70SU and p15TM subunits
   7017..515     +  LTR            5' LTR (across the origin): 5' long terminal repeat from murine embryonic stem cell virus
>Addgene plasmid #83713 | MSCV-6NBC-GFP-PGK-Puro-Barcode36 | depositor full sequence | sequence record 159858 | Full Sequence
TGAAAGACCCCACCTGTAGGTTTGGCAAGCTAGCTTAAGTAACGCCATTTTGCAAGGCATGGAAAATACA
TAACTGAGAATAGAGAAGTTCAGATCAAGGTTAGGAACAGAGAGACAGCAGAATATGGGCCAAACAGGAT
ATCTGTGGTAAGCAGTTCCTGCCCCGGCTCAGGGCCAAGAACAGATGGTCCCCAGATGCGGTCCCGCCCT
CAGCAGTTTCTAGAGAACCATCAGATGTTTCCAGGGTGCCCCAAGGACCTGAAATGACCCTGTGCCTTAT
TTGAACTAACCAATCAGTTCGCTTCTCGCTTCTGTTCGCGCGCTTCTGCTCCCCGAGCTCAATAAAAGAG
CCCACAACCCCTCACTCGGCGCGCCAGTCCTCCGATAGACTGCGTCGCCCGGGTACCCGTATTCCCAATA
AAGCCTCTTGCTGTTTGCATCCGAATCGTGGACTCGCTGATCCTTGGGAGGGTCTCCTCAGATTGATTGA
CTGCCCACCTCGGGGGTCTTTCATTTGGAGGTTCCACCGAGATTTGGAGACCCCTGCCCAGGGACCACCG
ACCCCCCCGCCGGGAGGTAAGCTGGCCAGCGGTCGTTTCGTGTCTGTCTCTGTCTTTGTGCGTGTTTGTG
CCGGCATCTAATGTTTGCGCCTGCGTCTGTACTAGTTAGCTAACTAGCTCTGTATCTGGCGGACCCGTGG
TGGAACTGACGAGTTCTGAACACCCGGCCGCAACCCTGGGAGACGTCCCAGGGACTTTGGGGGCCGTTTT
TGTGGCCCGACCTGAGGAAGGGAGTCGATGTGGAATCCGACCCCGTCAGGATATGTGGTTCTGGTAGGAG
ACGAGAACCTAAAACAGTTCCCGCCTCCGTCTGAATTTTTGCTTTCGGTTTGGAACCGAAGCCGCGCGTC
TTGTCTGCTGCAGCGCTGCAGCATCGTTCTGTGTTGTCTCTGTCTGACTGTGTTTCTGTATTTGTCTGAA
AATTAGGGCCAGACTGTTACCACTCCCTTAAGTTTGACCTTAGGTCACTGGAAAGATGTCGAGCGGATCG
CTCACAACCAGTCGGTAGATGTCAAGAAGAGACGTTGGGTTACCTTCTGCTCTGCAGAATGGCCAACCTT
TAACGTCGGATGGCCGCGAGACGGCACCTTTAACCGAGACCTCATCACCCAGGTTAAGATCAAGGTCTTT
TCACCTGGCCCGCATGGACACCCAGACCAGGTCCCCTACATCGTGACCTGGGAAGCCTTGGCTTTTGACC
CCCCTCCCTGGGTCAAGCCCTTTGTACACCCTAAGCCTCCGCCTCCTCTTCCTCCATCCGCCCCGTCTCT
CCCCCTTGAACCTCCTCGTTCGACCCCGCCTCGATCCTCCCTTTATCCAGCCCTCACTCCTTCTCTAGGC
GCCGGAATTAGATCCGTGAAGCCACCATGGTGAGCAAGGGCGAGGAGCTGTTCACCGGGGTGGTGCCCAT
CCTGGTCGAGCTGGACGGCGACGTAAACGGCCACAAGTTCAGCGTGTCCGGCGAGGGCGAGGGCGATGCC
ACCTACGGCAAGCTGACCCTGAAGTTCATCTGCACCACCGGCAAGCTGCCCGTGCCCTGGCCCACCCTCG
TGACCACCCTGACCTACGGCGTGCAGTGCTTCAGCCGCTACCCCGACCACATGAAGCAGCACGACTTCTT
CAAGTCCGCCATGCCCGAAGGCTACGTCCAGGAGCGCACCATCTTCTTCAAGGACGACGGCAACTACAAG
ACCCGCGCCGAGGTGAAGTTCGAGGGCGACACCCTGGTGAACCGCATCGAGCTGAAGGGCATCGACTTCA
AGGAGGACGGCAACATCCTGGGGCACAAGCTGGAGTACAACTACAACAGCCACAACGTCTATATCATGGC
CGACAAGCAGAAGAACGGCATCAAGGTGAACTTCAAGATCCGCCACAACATCGAGGACGGCAGCGTGCAG
CTCGCCGACCACTACCAGCAGAACACCCCCATCGGCGACGGCCCCGTGCTGCTGCCCGACAACCACTACC
TGAGCACCCAGTCCGCCCTGAGCAAAGACCCCAACGAGAAGCGCGATCACATGGTCCTGCTGGAGTTCGT
GACCGCCGCCGGGATCACTCTCGGCATGGACGAGCTGTACAAGTAGCGGAGAATTCTACCGGGTAGGGGA
GGCGCTTTTCCCAAGGCAGTCTGGAGCATGCGCTTTAGCAGCCCCGCTGGGCACTTGGCGCTACACAAGT
GGCCTCTGGCCTCGCACACATTCCACATCCACCGGTAGGCGCCAACCGGCTCCGTTCTTTGGTGGCCCCT
TCGCGCCACCTTCTACTCCTCCCCTAGTCAGGAAGTTCCCCCCCGCCCCGCAGCTCGCGTCGTGCAGGAC
GTGACAAATGGAAGTAGCACGTCTCACTAGTCTCGTGCAGATGGACAGCACCGCTGAGCAATGGAAGCGG
GTAGGCCTTTGGGGCAGCGGCCAATAGCAGCTTTGCTCCTTCGCTTTCTGGGCTCAGAGGCTGGGAAGGG
GTGGGTCCGGGGGCGGGCTCAGGGGCGGGCTCAGGGGCGGGGCGGGCGCCCGAAGGTCCTCCGGAGGCCC
GGCATTCTGCACGCTTCAAAAGCGCACGTCTGCCGCGCTGTTCTCCTCTTCCTCATCTCCGGGCCTTTCG
ACCTGCAGCCCAAGCTTACCATGACCGAGTACAAGCCCACGGTGCGCCTCGCCACCCGCGACGACGTCCC
CAGGGCCGTACGCACCCTCGCCGCCGCGTTCGCCGACTACCCCGCCACGCGCCACACCGTCGATCCGGAC
CGCCACATCGAGCGGGTCACCGAGCTGCAAGAACTCTTCCTCACGCGCGTCGGGCTCGACATCGGCAAGG
TGTGGGTCGCGGACGACGGCGCCGCGGTGGCGGTCTGGACCACGCCGGAGAGCGTCGAAGCGGGGGCGGT
GTTCGCCGAGATCGGCCCGCGCATGGCCGAGTTGAGCGGTTCCCGGCTGGCCGCGCAGCAACAGATGGAA
GGCCTCCTGGCGCCGCACCGGCCCAAGGAGCCCGCGTGGTTCCTGGCCACCGTCGGCGTCTCGCCCGACC
ACCAGGGCAAGGGTCTGGGCAGCGCCGTCGTGCTCCCCGGAGTGGAGGCGGCCGAGCGCGCCGGGGTGCC
CGCCTTCCTGGAGACCTCCGCGCCCCGCAACCTCCCCTTCTACGAGCGGCTCGGCTTCACCGTCACCGCC
GACGTCGAGGTGCCCGAAGGACCGCGCACCTGGTGCATGACCCGCAAGCCCGGTGCCTGACGCCCGCCCC
ACGACCCGCAGCGCCCGACCGAAAGGAGCGCACGACCCCATGCATCGATAAAATAAAAGATTTTATTTAG
TCTCCAGAAAAAGGGGGGAATGAAAGACCCCACCTGTAGGTTTGGCAAGCTAGCTTAAGTAACGCCATTT
TGCAAGGCATGGAAAATACATAACTGAGAATAGAGAAGTTCAGATCAAGGTTAGGAACAGAGAGACAGCA
GAATATGGGCCAAACAGGATATCTGTGGTAAGCAGTTCCTGCCCCGGCTCAGGGCCAAGAACAGATGGTC
CCCAGATGCGGTCCCGCCCTCAGCAGTTTCTAGAGAACCATCAGATGTTTCCAGGGTGCCCCAAGGACCT
GAAATGACCCTGTGCCTTATTTGAACTAACCAATCAGTTCGCTTCTCGCTTCTGTTCGCGCGCTTCTGCT
CCCCGAGCTCAATAAAAGAGCCCACAACCCCTCACTCGGCGCGCCAGTCCTCCGATAGACTGCGTCGCCC
GGGTACCCGTGTATCCAATAAACCCTCTTGCAGTTGCATCCGACTTGTGGTCTCGCTGTTCCTTGGGAGG
GTCTCCTCTGAGTGATTGACTACCCGTCAGCGGGGGTCTTTCATGGGTAACAGTTTCTTGAAGTTGGAGA
ACAACATTCTGAGGGTAGGAGTCGAATATTAAGTAATCCTGACTCAATTAGCCACTGTTTTGAATCCACA
TACTCCAATACTCCTGAAATAGTTCATTATGGACAGCGCAGAAGAGCTGGGGAGAATTAATTCGTAATCA
TGGTCATAGCTGTTTCCTGTGTGAAATTGTTATCCGCTCACAATTCCACACAACATACGAGCCGGAAGCA
TAAAGTGTAAAGCCTGGGGTGCCTAATGAGTGAGCTAACTCACATTAATTGCGTTGCGCTCACTGCCCGC
TTTCCAGTCGGGAAACCTGTCGTGCCAGCTGCATTAATGAATCGGCCAACGCGCGGGGAGAGGCGGTTTG
CGTATTGGGCGCTCTTCCGCTTCCTCGCTCACTGACTCGCTGCGCTCGGTCGTTCGGCTGCGGCGAGCGG
TATCAGCTCACTCAAAGGCGGTAATACGGTTATCCACAGAATCAGGGGATAACGCAGGAAAGAACATGTG
AGCAAAAGGCCAGCAAAAGGCCAGGAACCGTAAAAAGGCCGCGTTGCTGGCGTTTTTCCATAGGCTCCGC
CCCCCTGACGAGCATCACAAAAATCGACGCTCAAGTCAGAGGTGGCGAAACCCGACAGGACTATAAAGAT
ACCAGGCGTTTCCCCCTGGAAGCTCCCTCGTGCGCTCTCCTGTTCCGACCCTGCCGCTTACCGGATACCT
GTCCGCCTTTCTCCCTTCGGGAAGCGTGGCGCTTTCTCATAGCTCACGCTGTAGGTATCTCAGTTCGGTG
TAGGTCGTTCGCTCCAAGCTGGGCTGTGTGCACGAACCCCCCGTTCAGCCCGACCGCTGCGCCTTATCCG
GTAACTATCGTCTTGAGTCCAACCCGGTAAGACACGACTTATCGCCACTGGCAGCAGCCACTGGTAACAG
GATTAGCAGAGCGAGGTATGTAGGCGGTGCTACAGAGTTCTTGAAGTGGTGGCCTAACTACGGCTACACT
AGAAGGACAGTATTTGGTATCTGCGCTCTGCTGAAGCCAGTTACCTTCGGAAAAAGAGTTGGTAGCTCTT
GATCCGGCAAACAAACCACCGCTGGTAGCGGTGGTTTTTTTGTTTGCAAGCAGCAGATTACGCGCAGAAA
AAAAGGATCTCAAGAAGATCCTTTGATCTTTTCTACGGGGTCTGACGCTCAGTGGAACGAAAACTCACGT
TAAGGGATTTTGGTCATGAGATTATCAAAAAGGATCTTCACCTAGATCCTTTTAAATTAAAAATGAAGTT
TTAAATCAATCTAAAGTATATATGAGTAAACTTGGTCTGACAGTTACCAATGCTTAATCAGTGAGGCACC
TATCTCAGCGATCTGTCTATTTCGTTCATCCATAGTTGCCTGACTCCCCGTCGTGTAGATAACTACGATA
CGGGAGGGCTTACCATCTGGCCCCAGTGCTGCAATGATACCGCGAGACCCACGCTCACCGGCTCCAGATT
TATCAGCAATAAACCAGCCAGCCGGAAGGGCCGAGCGCAGAAGTGGTCCTGCAACTTTATCCGCCTCCAT
CCAGTCTATTAATTGTTGCCGGGAAGCTAGAGTAAGTAGTTCGCCAGTTAATAGTTTGCGCAACGTTGTT
GCCATTGCTACAGGCATCGTGGTGTCACGCTCGTCGTTTGGTATGGCTTCATTCAGCTCCGGTTCCCAAC
GATCAAGGCGAGTTACATGATCCCCCATGTTGTGCAAAAAAGCGGTTAGCTCCTTCGGTCCTCCGATCGT
TGTCAGAAGTAAGTTGGCCGCAGTGTTATCACTCATGGTTATGGCAGCACTGCATAATTCTCTTACTGTC
ATGCCATCCGTAAGATGCTTTTCTGTGACTGGTGAGTACTCAACCAAGTCATTCTGAGAATAGTGTATGC
GGCGACCGAGTTGCTCTTGCCCGGCGTCAATACGGGATAATACCGCGCCACATAGCAGAACTTTAAAAGT
GCTCATCATTGGAAAACGTTCTTCGGGGCGAAAACTCTCAAGGATCTTACCGCTGTTGAGATCCAGTTCG
ATGTAACCCACTCGTGCACCCAACTGATCTTCAGCATCTTTTACTTTCACCAGCGTTTCTGGGTGAGCAA
AAACAGGAAGGCAAAATGCCGCAAAAAAGGGAATAAGGGCGACACGGAAATGTTGAATACTCATACTCTT
CCTTTTTCAATATTATTGAAGCATTTATCAGGGTTATTGTCTCATGAGCGGATACATATTTGAATGTATT
TAGAAAAATAAACAAATAGGGGTTCCGCGCACATTTCCCCGAAAAGTGCCACCTGACGTCTAAGAAACCA
TTATTATCATGACATTAACCTATAAAAATAGGCGTATCACGAGGCCCTTTCGTCTCGCGCGTTTCGGTGA
TGACGGTGAAAACCTCTGACACATGCAGCTCCCGGAGACGGTCACAGCTTGTCTGTAAGCGGATGCCGGG
AGCAGACAAGCCCGTCAGGGCGCGTCAGCGGGTGTTGGCGGGTGTCGGGGCTGGCTTAACTATGCGGCAT
CAGAGCAGATTGTACTGAGAGTGCACCATATGCGGTGTGAAATACCGCACAGATGCGTAAGGAGAAAATA
CCGCATCAGGCGCCATTCGCCATTCAGGCTGCGCAACTGTTGGGAAGGGCGATCGGTGCGGGCCTCTTCG
CTATTACGCCAGCTGGCGAAAGGGGGATGTGCTGCAAGGCGATTAAGTTGGGTAACGCCAGGGTTTTCCC
AGTCACGACGTTGTAAAACGACGGCGCAAGGAATGGTGCATGCAAGGAGATGGCGCCCAACAGTCCCCCG
GCCACGGGGCCTGCCACCATACCCACGCCGAAACAAGCGCTCATGAGCCCGAAGTGGCGAGCCCGATCTT
CCCCATCGGTGATGTCGGCGATATAGGCGCCAGCAACCGCACCTGTGGCGCCGGTGATGCCGGCCACGAT
GCGTCCGGCGTAGAGGCGATTAGTCCAATTTGTTAAAGACAGGATATCAGTGGTCCAGGCTCTAGTTTTG
ACTCAACAATATCACCAGCTGAAGCCTATAGAGTACGAGCCATAGATAAAATAAAAGATTTTATTTAGTC
TCCAGAAAAAGGGGGGAA
