>Addgene plasmid #83713 | MSCV-6NBC-GFP-PGK-Puro-Barcode36 | addgene partial sequence | sequence record 165242 | pLXSN5 5'-CCCTTGAACCTCCTCGTTCGACC-3'
CAGCCCTCACTCCTTCTCTAGGCGCCGGAATTAGATCCGTGAAGCCACCATGGTGAGCAAGGGCGAGGAG
CTGTTCACCGGGGTGGTGCCCATCCTGGTCGAGCTGGACGGCGACGTAAACGGCCACAAGTTCAGCGTGT
CCGGCGAGGGCGAGGGCGATGCCACCTACGGCAAGCTGACCCTGAAGTTCATCTGCACCACCGGCAAGCT
GCCCGTGCCCTGGCCCACCCTCGTGACCACCCTGACCTACGGCGTGCAGTGCTTCAGCCGCTACCCCGAC
CACATGAAGCAGCACGACTTCTTCAAGTCCGCCATGCCCGAAGGCTACGTCCAGGAGCGCACCATCTTCT
TCAAGGACGACGGCAACTACAAGACCCGCGCCGAGGTGAAGTTCGAGGGCGACACCCTGGTGAACCGCAT
CGAGCTGAAGGGCATCGACTTCAAGGAGGACGGCAACATCCTGGGGCACAAGCTGGAGTACAACTACAAC
AGCCACAACGTCTATATCATGGCCGACAAGCAGAAGAACGGCATCAAGGTGAACTTCAAGATCCGCCACA
ACATCGAGGACGGCAGCGTGCAGCTCGCCGACCACTACCAGCAGAACACCCCCATCGGCGACGGCCCCGT
GCTGCTGCCCGACAACCACTACCTGAGCACCCAGTCCGCCCTGAGCAAAGACCCCAACGAGAAGCGCGAT
CACATGGTCCTGCTGGAGTTCGTGACCGCCGCCGGGATCACTCTCGGCATGGACGAGCTGTACAAGTAGC
GGAGAATTCTACCGGGTAGGGGAGGCGCTTTTCCCAAGGCAGTCTGGAGCATGCGCTTTAG
